Addgene plasmid #91414: pHH0103_ARHGEF4-1/1
Purpose: Protein expression and purification of human SH3 domain construct ARHGEF4-1/1
Depositing lab: Sachdev Sidhu. Depositing organization: University of Toronto. Publication: Comprehensive Analysis of the Human SH3 Domain Family Reveals a Wide Variety of Non-canonical Specificities. Teyra J, Huang H, Jain S, Guan X, Dong A, Liu Y, Tempel W, Min J, Tong Y, Kim PM, Bader GD, Sidhu SS. Structure. 2017 Oct 3;25(10):1598-1610.e3. doi: 10.1016/j.str.2017.07.017. Epub 2017 Sep 7. PubMed 28890361.
Backbone
  Vector backbone: pHH0103
  Vector type: Bacterial Expression
Growth in bacteria
  Bacterial resistance: Ampicillin, 100 μg/mL
  Growth temperature: 37°C
  Growth strain: DH5alpha
  Copy number: Low Copy
Gene/Insert
  Gene/Insert name: ARHGEF4-1/1
  Species: H. sapiens (human)
  Insert size (bp): 221
  Entrez Gene: ARHGEF4 (a.k.a. ASEF, ASEF1, GEF4, SMIM39, STM6)
  Cloning method: Restriction Enzyme; 5′ cloning site Sfi1 (unknown if destroyed); 3′ cloning site Not1 (unknown if destroyed)
Terms and licenses: Academic/Nonprofit Terms; Industry Terms: Not Available to Industry
How to cite: pHH0103_ARHGEF4-1/1 was a gift from Sachdev Sidhu (Addgene plasmid # 91414 ; http://n2t.net/addgene:91414 ; RRID:Addgene_91414)
