[The description below was written by a language model from this plasmid's Addgene catalogue record and pLannotate feature annotations shown in this document.]
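Description:
pHH0103_ARHGEF4-1/1 is a 6.9 kb bacterial expression plasmid built on the pHH0103 backbone for producing and purifying the SH3 domain of human ARHGEF4 (also known as ASEF), a guanine nucleotide exchange factor for Rho-family GTPases. It is propagated in E. coli under ampicillin selection through the TEM beta-lactamase gene (bla) and its own promoter. Replication relies on a ColE1/pMB1-type origin accompanied by the pBR322 bom region. The catalogue lists the plasmid as low copy, although the rop gene appears only as two fragments interrupted by an f1 phage origin. That f1 origin would in principle allow single-stranded DNA production with helper phage.

The expression cassette is driven by the strong hybrid tac promoter followed by a lac operator. The plasmid also carries lacI under the lacIq promoter, so transcription is repressed until induction with IPTG. The annotated open reading frame elements run in order as a 6xHis tag, Schistosoma japonicum glutathione S-transferase, and then the roughly 220 bp ARHGEF4 fragment, which was cloned between SfiI and NotI sites. This arrangement suggests a His-GST-SH3 fusion that can be purified by nickel or glutathione affinity methods, though the record does not describe the linkers or any protease cleavage site.

Downstream of the insert lie an fd terminator and fragments of M13 gene III, along with remnants of the tetracycline resistance gene and promoter. These look like leftovers from a phagemid or pBR322-type ancestor rather than functional parts of the expressed product. The construct belongs to a collection used for a family-wide analysis of human SH3 domain binding specificities.
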