Features (pLannotate 1.2.2; 21 found; start..end, strand, type, name):
     46..123     +  promoter       lacIq promoter: lacI (mutant); In the lacIq allele, a single base change in the promoter boosts expression of the lacI gene about 10-fold.
    124..1206    +  CDS            lacI: lac repressor; lacI; The lac repressor binds to the lac operator to inhibit transcription in E. coli. This inhibition can be relieved by adding lactose or isopropyl-β-D-thiogalactopyranoside (IPTG).
   1219..1240    +  protein_bind   CAP binding site: CAP binding activates transcription in the presence of cAMP. E. coli catabolite activator protein
   1259..1276    +  promoter       tet promoter (fragment): E. coli promoter for tetracycline efflux protein gene
   1449..1477    +  promoter       tac promoter: strong E. coli promoter; hybrid between the trp and lac UV5 promoters
   1485..1501    +  protein_bind   lac operator: The lac repressor binds to the lac operator to inhibit transcription in E. coli. This inhibition can be relieved by adding lactose or isopropyl-β-D-thiogalactopyranoside (IPTG). lac repressor encoded by lacI
   1586..1603    +  CDS            6xHis: 6xHis affinity tag
   1619..2272    +  CDS            GST26_SCHJA: Experimental evidence at protein level: Swiss-Prot protein existence level 1. GST isoenzymes appear to play a central role in the parasite detoxification system. Other functions are also suspected including a role in increasing the solubility of haematin in the parasite gut. From Schistosoma japonicum (Blood fluke).
   2321..2539    +  CDS            ARHGEF4 (fragment): ARHG4_HUMAN - Also known as KIAA1112. Experimental evidence at protein level: Swiss-Prot protein existence level 1. Acts as guanine nucleotide exchange factor (GEF) for RHOA, RAC1 and CDC42 GTPases. Binding of APC may activate RAC1 GEF activity. The APC-ARHGEF4 complex seems to be involved in cell migration as well as in E-cadherin-mediated cell-cell adhesion. Required for MMP9 up- regulation via the JNK signaling pathway in colorectal tumor cells. Involved in tumor angiogenesis and may play a role in intestinal adenoma formation and tumor progression. From Homo sapiens (Human).
   2555..2602    +  terminator     fd terminator (sequence withheld): central terminator from bacteriophage fd (Otsuka and Kunisawa, 1982)
   2607..2819    +  CDS            M13 gene III (fragment) (sequence partly withheld): pIII; III; minor coat protein
   2834..3304    +  CDS            M13 gene III (fragment) (sequence partly withheld): pIII; III; minor coat protein
   3326..3396    +  CDS            TcR (fragment): tetracycline efflux protein; tet; confers resistance to tetracycline
   3638..4018    -  CDS            YPB1_ECOLX: Protein predicted: Swiss-Prot protein existence level 4. From Escherichia coli.
   4035..4186    +  CDS            rop (fragment): Rop protein, which maintains plasmids at low copy number; rop
   4222..4650    -  rep_origin     f1 ori (sequence partly withheld): f1 bacteriophage origin of replication; arrow indicates direction of (+) strand synthesis
   4659..4698    +  CDS            rop (fragment): Rop protein, which maintains plasmids at low copy number; rop
   4800..4940    +  misc_feature   bom: basis of mobility region from pBR322
   5126..5713    -  rep_origin     ori: high-copy-number ColE1/pMB1/pBR322/pUC origin of replication
   5887..6744    -  CDS            bla: BLAT_ECOLX - Experimental evidence at protein level: Swiss-Prot protein existence level 1. TEM-type are the most prevalent beta-lactamases in enterobacteria; they hydrolyze the beta-lactam bond in susceptible beta-lactam antibiotics, thus conferring resistance to penicillins and cephalosporins. TEM-3 and TEM-4 are capable of hydrolyzing cefotaxime and ceftazidime. TEM-5 is capable of hydrolyzing ceftazidime. TEM-6 is capable of hydrolyzing ceftazidime and aztreonam. TEM-8/CAZ-2, TEM- 16/CAZ-7 and TEM-24/CAZ-6 are markedly active against ceftazidime. IRT- 4 shows resistance to beta-lactamase in
   6745..6849    -  promoter       AmpR promoter: bla
>Addgene plasmid #91414 | pHH0103_ARHGEF4-1/1 | addgene full sequence | sequence record 192276 | Addgene NGS Result
TAAAAATAGGCGTATCACGAGGCCCTTTCGTCTTCAAGAATTCCCGACACCATCGAATGGTGCAAAACCT
TTCGCGGTATGGCATGATAGCGCCCGGAAGAGAGTCAATTCAGGGTGGTGAATGTGAAACCAGTAACGTT
ATACGATGTCGCAGAGTATGCCGGTGTCTCTTATCAGACCGTTTCCCGCGTGGTGAACCAGGCCAGCCAC
GTTTCTGCGAAAACGCGGGAAAAAGTGGAAGCGGCGATGGCGGAGCTGAATTACATTCCCAACCGCGTGG
CACAACAACTGGCGGGCAAACAGTCGTTGCTGATTGGCGTTGCCACCTCCAGTCTGGCCCTGCACGCGCC
GTCGCAAATTGTCGCGGCGATTAAATCTCGCGCCGATCAACTGGGTGCCAGCGTGGTGGTGTCGATGGTA
GAACGAAGCGGCGTCGAAGCCTGTAAAGCGGCGGTGCACAATCTTCTCGCGCAACGCGTCAGTGGGCTGA
TCATTAACTATCCGCTGGATGACCAGGATGCCATTGCTGTGGAAGCTGCCTGCACTAATGTTCCGGCGTT
ATTTCTTGATGTCTCTGACCAGACACCCATCAACAGTATTATTTTCTCCCATGAAGACGGTACGCGACTG
GGCGTGGAGCATCTGGTCGCATTGGGTCACCAGCAAATCGCGCTGTTAGCGGGCCCATTAAGTTCTGTCT
CGGCGCGTCTGCGTCTGGCTGGCTGGCATAAATATCTCACTCGCAATCAAATTCAGCCGATAGCGGAACG
GGAAGGCGACTGGAGTGCCATGTCCGGTTTTCAACAAACCATGCAAATGCTGAATGAGGGCATCGTTCCC
ACTGCGATGCTGGTTGCCAACGATCAGATGGCGCTGGGCGCAATGCGCGCCATTACCGAGTCCGGGCTGC
GCGTTGGTGCGGATATCTCGGTAGTGGGATACGACGATACCGAAGACAGCTCATGTTATATCCCGCCGTT
AACCACCATCAAACAGGATTTTCGCCTGCTGGGGCAAACCAGCGTGGACCGCTTGCTGCAACTCTCTCAG
GGCCAGGCGGTGAAGGGCAATCAGCTGTTGCCCGTCTCACTGGTGAAAAGAAAAACCACCCTGGCGCCCA
ATACGCAAACCGCCTCTCCCCGCGCGTTGGCCGATTCATTAATGCAGCTGGCACGACAGGTTTCCCGACT
GGAAAGCGGGCAGTGAGCGCAACGCAATTAATGTAAGTTAGCTCACTCATTAGGCACAATTCTCATGTTT
GACAGCTTATCATCGACTGCACGGTGCACCAATGCTTCTGGCGTCAGGCAGCCATCGGAAGCTGTGGTAT
GGCTGTGCAGGTCGTAAATCACTGCATAATTCGTGTCGCTCAAGGCGCACTCCCGTTCTGGATAATGTTT
TTTGCGCCGACATCATAACGGTTCTGGCAAATATTCTGAAATGAGCTGTTGACAATTAATCATCGGCTCG
TATAATGTGTGGAATTGTGAGCGGATAACAATTTCACACAGGAAACAGCCAGTCCGTTTAGGTGTTTTCA
CGAGCACTTCACCAACAAGGACCATAGATTATGAAAATCGAAGAACACCATCACCATCACCATTCCAGCG
GTAAGCTTATGTCCCCTATACTAGGTTATTGGAAAATTAAGGGCCTTGTGCAACCCACTCGACTTCTTTT
GGAATATCTTGAAGAAAAATATGAAGAGCATTTGTATGAGCGCGATGAAGGTGATAAATGGCGAAACAAA
AAGTTTGAATTGGGTTTGGAGTTTCCCAATCTTCCTTATTATATTGATGGTGATGTTAAATTAACACAGT
CTATGGCCATCATACGTTATATAGCTGACAAGCACAACATGTTGGGTGGTTGTCCAAAAGAGCGTGCAGA
GATTTCAATGCTTGAAGGAGCGGTTTTGGATATTAGATACGGTGTTTCGAGAATTGCATATAGTAAAGAC
TTTGAAACTCTCAAAGTTGATTTTCTTAGCAAGCTACCTGAAATGCTGAAAATGTTCGAAGATCGTTTAT
GTCATAAAACATATTTAAATGGTGATCATGTAACCCATCCTGACTTCATGTTGTATGACGCTCTTGATGT
TGTTTTATACATGGACCCAATGTGCCTGGATGCGTTCCCAAAATTAGTTTGTTTTAAAAAACGTATTGAA
GCTATCCCACAAATTGATAAGTACTTGAAATCCAGCAAGTATATAGCATGGCCTTTGCAGGGCTGGCAAG
CCACGTTTGGTGGTGGCGACCATCCTCCAAAATCGGATCTGGAAGTTCTGTTCCAGGGGCCCCTGTCCAG
CGGTCTGGTTCCGCGTGGTTCCGGTACCGCGGCCCAGCCGGCCATGGCCCAGGGCGCGCTGGTTTGTGCA
GAAGCACTGTGGGATCATGTCACCATGGATGATCAGGAACTGGGTTTCAAAGCCGGTGATGTCATTGAAG
TTATGGATGCCACCAATCGTGAATGGTGGTGGGGTCGTGTTGCAGATGGTGAAGGTTGGTTTCCAGCCTC
TTTTGTTCGTATGCGTGTTGCGGCCGCATA
[142 nt withheld, positions 2551-2692]
C
[98 nt withheld, positions 2694-2791]
AGTTTGTACTGGTGACGAAACTCAGTGTCTAGCTAGAGTGGC
[149 nt withheld, positions 2834-2982]
T
[41 nt withheld, positions 2984-3024]
T
[62 nt withheld, positions 3026-3087]
A
[35 nt withheld, positions 3089-3123]
CCTCCCTCAATCGGTTGAATGTCGCCCTTTTGTCTTTGGCGCTGGTAAACCATATGAA
[86 nt withheld, positions 3182-3267]
T
[54 nt withheld, positions 3269-3322]
CTAGCGCCGCCCTATACCTTGTCTGCCTCCCCGCGTTGCGTCGCGGTGCATGGAGCCGGGCCACCTCGAC
CTGAATGGAAGCCGGCGGCACCTCGCTAACGGATTCACCACTCCAAGAATTGGAGCCAATCAATTCTTGC
GGAGAACTGTGAATGCGCAAACCAACCCTTGGCAGAACATATCCATCGCGTCCGCCATCTCCAGCAGCCG
CACGCGGCGCATCTCGGGCAGCGTTGGGTCCTGGCCACGGGTGCGCATGATCGTGCTCCTGTCGTTGAGG
ACCCGGCTAGGCTGGCGGGGTTGCCTTACTGGTTAGCAGAATGAATCACCGATACGCGAGCGAACGTGAA
GCGACTGCTGCTGCAAAACGTCTGCGACCTGAGCAACAACATGAATGGTCTTCGGTTTCCGTGTTTCGTA
AAGTCTGGAAACGCGGAAGTCAGCGCCCTGCACCATTATGTTCCGGATCTGCATCGCAGGATGCTGCTGG
CTACCCTGTGGAACACCTACATCTGTATTAACGAAGCGCTGGCATTGACCCTGAGTGATTTTTCTCTGGT
CCCGCCGCATCCATACCGCCAGTTGTTTACCCTCACAACGTTCCAGTAACCGGGCATGTTCATCATCAGT
AACCCGTATCGTGAGCATCCTCTCTCGTTTCATCGGTATCATTACCCCCATGAACAGAAATCCCCCTTAC
ACGGAGGCATCAGTGACCAAACAGGAAAAAACCGCCCTTAACATGGCCCGCTTTATCAGAAGCCAGACAT
TAACGCTTCTGGAGAAACTCAACGAGCTGGACGCGGATGAACAGGCAGACATCTGTGAATCGCTTCACGA
CCACGCTGATGAGCTTTACCGCAGGATCCGCGAAATTGTAAGCGTTAATATTTTGTTAAAATTCGCGTTA
AATTTTTGTTAAATCAGCTCATTTTTTAACCAATAGGCCGAAATCGGCAAAATCCCTTATAAATCAAAAG
AATAGACCGAGATAGGGT
[37 nt withheld, positions 4321-4357]
AAAGAACGTGGACTCCAACGTCAAAGG
[49 nt withheld, positions 4385-4433]
T
[91 nt withheld, positions 4435-4525]
G
[124 nt withheld, positions 4527-4650]
CGCGGATCCTGCCTCGCGCGTTTCGGTGATGACGGTGAAAACCTCTGACACATGCAGCTCCCGGAGACGG
TCACAGCTTGTCTGTAAGCGGATGCCGGGAGCAGACAAGCCCGTCAGGGCGCGTCAGCGGGTGTTGGCGG
GTGTCGGGGCGCAGCCATGACCCAGTCACGTAGCGATAGCGGAGTGTATACTGGCTTAACTATGCGGCAT
CAGAGCAGATTGTACTGAGAGTGCACCATATGCGGTGTGAAATACCGCACAGATGCGTAAGGAGAAAATA
CCGCATCAGGCGCTCTTCCGCTTCCTCGCTCACTGACTCGCTGCGCTCGGTCGTTCGGCTGCGGCGAGCG
GTATCAGCTCACTCAAAGGCGGTAATACGGTTATCCACAGAATCAGGGGATAACGCAGGAAAGAACATGT
GAGCAAAAGGCCAGCAAAAGGCCAGGAACCGTAAAAAGGCCGCGTTGCTGGCGTTTTTCCATAGGCTCCG
CCCCCCTGACGAGCATCACAAAAATCGACGCTCAAGTCAGAGGTGGCGAAACCCGACAGGACTATAAAGA
TACCAGGGTTTCCCCCTGGAAGCTCCCTCGTGCGCTCTCCTGTTCCGACCCTGCCGCTTACCGGATACCT
GTCCGCCTTTCTCCCTTCGGGAAGCGTGGCGCTTTCTCATAGCTCACGCTGTAGGTATCTCAGTTCGGTG
TAGGTCGTTCGCTCCAAGCTGGGCTGTGTGCACGAACCCCCCGTTCAGCCCGACCGCTGCGCCTTATCCG
GTAACTATCGTCTTGAGTCCAACCCGGTAAGACACGACTTATCGCCACTGGCAGCAGCCACTGGTAACAG
GATTAGCAGAGCGAGGTATGTAGGCGGTGCTACAGAGTTCTTGAAGTGGTGGCCTAACTACGGCTACACT
AGAAGGACAGTATTTGGTATCTGCGCTCTGCTGAAGCCAGTTACCTTCGGAAAAAGAGTTGGTAGCTCTT
GATCCGGCAAACAAACCACCGCTGGTAGCGGTGGTTTTTTTGTTTGCAAGCAGCAGATTACGCGCAGAAA
AAAAGGATCTCAAGAAGATCCTTTGATCTTTTCTACGGGGTCTGACGCTCAGTGGAACGAAAACTCACGT
TAAGGGATTTTGGTCATGAGATTATCAAAAAGGATCTTCACCTAGATCCTTTTAAATTAAAAATGAAGTT
TTAAATCAATCTAAAGTATATATGAGTAAACTTGGTCTGACAGTTACCAATGCTTAATCAGTGAGGCACC
TATCTCAGCGATCTGTCTATTTCGTTCATCCATAGTTGCCTGACTCCCCGTCGTGTAGATAACTACGATA
CGGGAGGGCTTACCATCTGGCCCCAGTGCTGCAATGATACCGCGAGACCCACGCTCACCGGCTCCAGATT
TATCAGCAATAAACCAGCCAGCCGGAAGGGCCGAGCGCAGAAGTGGTCCTGCAACTTTATCCGCCTCCAT
CCAGTCTATTAATTGTTGCCGGGAAGCTAGAGTAAGTAGTTCGCCAGTTAATAGTTTGCGCAACGTTGTT
GCCATTGCTGCAGGCATCGTGGTGTCACGCTCGTCGTTTGGTATGGCTTCATTCAGCTCCGGTTCCCAAC
GATCAAGGCGAGTTACATGATCCCCCATATTGTGCAAAAAAGCGGTTAGCTCCTTCGGTCCTCCGATCGT
TGTCAGAAGTAAGTTGGCCGCAGTGTTATCACTCATGGTTATGGCAGCACTGCATAATTCTCTTACTGTC
ATGCCATCCGTAAGATGCTTTTCTGTGACTGGTGAGTACTCAACCAAGTCATTCTGAGAATAGTGTATGC
GGCGACCGAGTTGCTCTTGCCCGGCGTCAACACGGGATAATACCGCGCCACATAGCAGAACTTTAAAAGT
GCTCATCATTGGAAAACGTTCTTCGGGGCGAAAACTCTCAAGGATCTTACCGCTGTTGAGATCCAGTTCG
ATGTAACCCACTCGTGCACCCAACTGATCTTCAGCATCTTTTACTTTCACCAGCGTTTCTGGGTGAGCAA
AAACAGGAAGGCAAAATGCCGCAAAAAAGGGAATAAGGGCGACACGGAAATGTTGAATACTCATACTCTT
CCTTTTTCAATATTATTGAAGCATTTATCAGGGTTATTGTCTCATGAGCGGATACATATTTGAATGTATT
TAGAAAAATAAACAAATAGGGGTTCCGCGCACATTTCCCCGAAAAGTGCCACCTGACGTCTAAGAAACCA
TTATTATCATGACATTAACCTA
