>Addgene plasmid #91414 | pHH0103_ARHGEF4-1/1 | depositor partial sequence | sequence record 175902 | insert sequence
GGTACCGAATTCGGATCCGCGCGCTGGTTTGTGCAGAAGCACTGTGGGATCATGTCACCATGGATGATCA
GGAACTGGGTTTCAAAGCCGGTGATGTCATTGAAGTTATGGATGCCACCAATCGTGAATGGTGGTGGGGT
CGTGTTGCAGATGGTGAAGGTTGGTTTCCAGCCTCTTTTGTTCGTCTGCGTGTTGCGGCCGCTAGCTAAG
TCGACGAGCTC
